Addgene plasmid #34606: p413TEF-PYK2
Depositing lab: Markus Ralser. Depositing organization: Max Planck Institute for Molecular Genetics. Publication: Pyruvate kinase triggers a metabolic feedback loop that controls redox metabolism in respiring cells. Gruning NM, Rinnerthaler M, Bluemlein K, Mulleder M, Wamelink MM, Lehrach H, Jakobs C, Breitenbach M, Ralser M. Cell Metab. 2011 Sep 7;14(3):415-27. 10.1016/j.cmet.2011.06.017 PubMed 21907146.
Backbone
  Vector backbone: P413TEF
  Backbone manufacturer: ATCC#87362 (PMID:7737504)
  Backbone size w/o insert (bp): 5557
  Vector type: Yeast Expression
  Selectable markers: HIS3
Growth in bacteria
  Bacterial resistance: Ampicillin, 100 μg/mL
  Growth temperature: 37°C
  Growth strain: DH5alpha
  Copy number: High Copy
Gene/Insert
  Gene/Insert name: PYK2 (alt name: YOR347C)
  Species: S. cerevisiae (budding yeast)
  Insert size (bp): 1521
  Entrez Gene: PYK2 (a.k.a. YOR347C)
  Promoter: TEF
  Cloning method: Restriction Enzyme; 5′ cloning site BamHI (not destroyed); 3′ cloning site SalI (not destroyed)
  Sequencing primers: 5′ pBluescriptSK; 3′ CYC1
Terms and licenses: Academic/Nonprofit Terms; Industry Terms: Not Available to Industry
How to cite: p413TEF-PYK2 was a gift from Markus Ralser (Addgene plasmid # 34606 ; http://n2t.net/addgene:34606 ; RRID:Addgene_34606)
