[The description below was written by a language model from this plasmid's Addgene catalogue record and pLannotate feature annotations shown in this document.]
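Description:
p413TEF-PYK2 is a yeast expression plasmid built on the p413TEF backbone, a centromeric E. coli–S. cerevisiae shuttle vector derived from the pRS/pBluescript family. The full depositor sequence is about 7.1 kb, consistent with a 5.6 kb backbone plus a roughly 1.5 kb insert. In bacteria it replicates from a high-copy ColE1/pUC-type origin and is selected with ampicillin through the β-lactamase gene. In yeast it is maintained by a CEN6/ARS element, which gives stable, low-copy, chromosome-like segregation, and is selected by complementation of histidine auxotrophy through the HIS3 marker driven by its own promoter. Remnants of the pBluescript parent are also annotated, including an f1 phage origin, lacZα and lac promoter/operator fragments, and flanking T3 and T7 promoters.

The payload is the S. cerevisiae PYK2 open reading frame (YOR347C), encoding the minor pyruvate kinase isozyme, which the annotation notes may be used when glycolytic flux is very low. It was cloned between the BamHI and SalI sites of the polylinker, both of which are retained. The gene sits downstream of the constitutive TEF1 (translation elongation factor 1α) promoter and upstream of the CYC1 transcription terminator, forming a simple constitutive expression cassette. No epitope tag or reporter fusion is annotated.

The plasmid provides constitutive PYK2 expression at near single-copy plasmid dosage in his3 yeast strains. The associated publication concerns how pyruvate kinase activity shapes a metabolic feedback loop controlling redox metabolism in respiring cells, suggesting use in setting defined pyruvate kinase levels, although the record does not spell out the specific experimental design.
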