Features (pLannotate 1.2.2; 22 found; start..end, strand, type, name):
     10..28      -  promoter       T7 promoter: promoter for bacteriophage T7 RNA polymerase
     36..191     +  CDS            lacZα (fragment): LacZα fragment of β-galactosidase; lacZ fragment
    199..654     +  rep_origin     f1 ori (sequence partly withheld): f1 bacteriophage origin of replication; arrow indicates direction of (+) strand synthesis
    655..706     -  misc_feature   bom (fragment): basis of mobility region from pBR322
    914..1573    -  CDS            HIS3: imidazoleglycerol-phosphate dehydratase, required for histidine biosynthesis; S. cerevisiae HIS3; yeast auxotrophic marker
   1574..1760    -  promoter       HIS3 promoter: S. cerevisiae HIS3
   1810..1890    +  CDS            MRM1 (fragment): MRM1_YEAST - Also known as PET56 From Saccharomyces cerevisiae (strain ATCC 204508 / S288c) (Baker's yeast).
   1891..1940    -  misc_feature   bom (fragment): basis of mobility region from pBR322
   2042..2077    -  CDS            rop (fragment): Rop protein, which maintains plasmids at low copy number; rop
   2146..2649    -  misc_feature   CEN/ARS: S. cerevisiae CEN6 centromere fused to an autonomously replicating sequence
   2686..2790    +  promoter       AmpR promoter: bla
   2791..3651    +  CDS            AmpR: β-lactamase; bla; confers resistance to ampicillin, carbenicillin, and related antibiotics
   3822..4410    +  rep_origin     ori: high-copy-number ColE1/pMB1/pBR322/pUC origin of replication
   4593..4685    +  CDS            lacI (fragment): lac repressor; lacI; The lac repressor binds to the lac operator to inhibit transcription in E. coli. This inhibition can be relieved by adding lactose or isopropyl-β-D-thiogalactopyranoside (IPTG).
   4698..4719    +  protein_bind   CAP binding site: CAP binding activates transcription in the presence of cAMP. E. coli catabolite activator protein
   4734..4764    +  promoter       lac promoter: promoter for the E. coli lac operon
   4772..4788    +  protein_bind   lac operator: The lac repressor binds to the lac operator to inhibit transcription in E. coli. This inhibition can be relieved by adding lactose or isopropyl-β-D-thiogalactopyranoside (IPTG). lac repressor encoded by lacI
   4833..4851    +  promoter       T3 promoter: promoter for bacteriophage T3 RNA polymerase
   4869..5267    +  promoter       TEF1 promoter: S. cerevisiae TEF1; promoter for EF-1α
   5271..5288    +  misc_feature   MCS (fragment): pBluescript multiple cloning site
   5289..6806    +  CDS            PYK2: KPYK2_YEAST - Experimental evidence at protein level: Swiss-Prot protein existence level 1. May be used by cells under conditions in which the level of glycolytic flux is very low. From Saccharomyces cerevisiae (strain ATCC 204508 / S288c) (Baker's yeast).
   6822..7069    +  terminator     CYC1 terminator: S. cerevisiae CYC1; transcription terminator for CYC1
>Addgene plasmid #34606 | p413TEF-PYK2 | depositor full sequence | sequence record 43492 | Depositor sequence
CCAATTCGCCCTATAGTGAGTCGTATTACGCGCGCTCACTGGCCGTCGTTTTACAACGTCGTGACTGGGA
AAACCCTGGCGTTACCCAACTTAATCGCCTTGCAGCACATCCCCCTTTCGCCAGCTGGCGTAATAGCGAA
GAGGCCCGCACCGATCGCCCTTCCCAACAGTTGCGCAGCCTGAATGGCGAATGGCGCG
[124 nt withheld, positions 199-322]
C
[91 nt withheld, positions 324-414]
A
[49 nt withheld, positions 416-464]
CCTTTGACGTTGGAGTCCACGTTCTTT
[37 nt withheld, positions 492-528]
ACCCTATCTCGGTCTATTCTTTTGATTTATAAGGGATTTTGCCGATTTCGGCCTATTGGTTAAAAAATGA
GCTGATTTAACAAAAATTTAACGCGAATTTTAACAAAATATTAACGTTTACAATTTCCTGATGCGGTATT
TTCTCCTTACGCATCTGTGCGGTATTTCACACCGCATAGATCCGTCGAGTTCAAGAGAAAAAAAAAGAAA
AAGCAAAAAGAAAAAAGGAAAGCGCGCCTCGTTCAGAATGACACGTATAGAATGATGCATTACCTTGTCA
TCTTCAGTATCATACTGTTCGTATACATACTTACTGACATTCATAGGTATACATATATACACATGTATAT
ATATCGTATGCTGCAGCTTTAAATAATCGGTGTCACTACATAAGAACACCTTTGGTGGAGGGAACATCGT
TGGTACCATTGGGCGAGGTGGCTTCTCTTATGGCAACCGCAAGAGCCTTGAACGCACTCTCACTACGGTG
ATGATCATTCTTGCCTCGCAGACAATCAACGTGGAGGGTAATTCTGCTAGCCTCTGCAAAGCTTTCAAGA
AAATGCGGGATCATCTCGCAAGAGAGATCTCCTACTTTCTCCCTTTGCAAACCAAGTTCGACAACTGCGT
ACGGCCTGTTCGAAAGATCTACCACCGCTCTGGAAAGTGCCTCATCCAAAGGCGCAAATCCTGATCCAAA
CCTTTTTACTCCACGCGCCAGTAGGGCCTCTTTAAAAGCTTGACCGAGAGCAATCCCGCAGTCTTCAGTG
GTGTGATGGTCGTCTATGTGTAAGTCACCAATGCACTCAACGATTAGCGACCAGCCGGAATGCTTGGCCA
GAGCATGTATCATATGGTCCAGAAACCCTATACCTGTGTGGACGTTAATCACTTGCGATTGTGTGGCCTG
TTCTGCTACTGCTTCTGCCTCTTTTTCTGGGAAGATCGAGTGCTCTATCGCTAGGGGACCACCCTTTAAA
GAGATCGCAATCTGAATCTTGGTTTCATTTGTAATACGCTTTACTAGGGCTTTCTGCTCTGTCATCTTTG
CCTTCGTTTATCTTGCCTGCTCATTTTTTAGTATATTCTTCGAAGAAATCACATTACTTTATATAATGTA
TAATTCATTATGTGATAATGCCAATCGCTAAGAAAAAAAAAGAGTCATCCGCTAGGGGAAAAAAAAAAAT
GAAAATCATTACCGAGGCATAAAAAAATATAGAGTGTACTAGAGGAGGCCAAGAGTAATAGAAAAAGAAA
ATTGCGGGAAAGGACTGTGTTATGACTTCCCTGACTAATGCCGTGTTCAAACGATACCTGGCAGTGACTC
CTAGCGCTCACCAAGCTCTTAAAACGGGAATTTATGGTGCACTCTCAGTACAATCTGCTCTGATGCCGCA
TAGTTAAGCCAGCCCCGACACCCGCCAACACGCGCTGACGCGCCCTGACGGGCTTGTCTGCTCCCGGCAT
CCGCTTACAGACAAGCTGTGACCGTCTCCGGGAGCTGCATGTGTCAGAGGTTTTCACCGTCATCACCGAA
ACGCGCGAGACGAAAGGGCCTCGTGATACGCCTATTTTTATAGGTTAATGTCATGATAATAATGGTTTCT
TAGGACGGATCGCTTGCCTGTAACTTACACGCGCCTCGTATCTTTTAATGATGGAATAATTTGGGAATTT
ACTCTGTGTTTATTTATTTTTATGTTTTGTATTTGGATTTTAGAAAGTAAATAAAGAAGGTAGAAGAGTT
ACGGAATGAAGAAAAAAAAATAAACAAAGGTTTAAAAAATTTCAACAAAAAGCGTACTTTACATATATAT
TTATTAGACAAGAAAAGCAGATTAAATAGATATACATTCGATTAACGATAAGTAAAATGTAAAATCACAG
GATTTTCGTGTGTGGTCTTCTACACAGACAAGATGAAACAATTCGGCATTAATACCTGAGAGCAGGAAGA
GCAAGATAAAAGGTAGTATTTGTTGGCGATCCCCCTAGAGTCTTTTACATCTTCGGAAAACAAAAACTAT
TTTTTCTTTAATTTCTTTTTTTACTTTCTATTTTTAATTTATATATTTATATTAAAAAATTTAAATTATA
ATTATTTTTATAGCACGTGATGAAAAGGACCCAGGTGGCACTTTTCGGGGAAATGTGCGCGGAACCCCTA
TTTGTTTATTTTTCTAAATACATTCAAATATGTATCCGCTCATGAGACAATAACCCTGATAAATGCTTCA
ATAATATTGAAAAAGGAAGAGTATGAGTATTCAACATTTCCGTGTCGCCCTTATTCCCTTTTTTGCGGCA
TTTTGCCTTCCTGTTTTTGCTCACCCAGAAACGCTGGTGAAAGTAAAAGATGCTGAAGATCAGTTGGGTG
CACGAGTGGGTTACATCGAACTGGATCTCAACAGCGGTAAGATCCTTGAGAGTTTTCGCCCCGAAGAACG
TTTTCCAATGATGAGCACTTTTAAAGTTCTGCTATGTGGCGCGGTATTATCCCGTATTGACGCCGGGCAA
GAGCAACTCGGTCGCCGCATACACTATTCTCAGAATGACTTGGTTGAGTACTCACCAGTCACAGAAAAGC
ATCTTACGGATGGCATGACAGTAAGAGAATTATGCAGTGCTGCCATAACCATGAGTGATAACACTGCGGC
CAACTTACTTCTGACAACGATCGGAGGACCGAAGGAGCTAACCGCTTTTTTGCACAACATGGGGGATCAT
GTAACTCGCCTTGATCGTTGGGAACCGGAGCTGAATGAAGCCATACCAAACGACGAGCGTGACACCACGA
TGCCTGTAGCAATGGCAACAACGTTGCGCAAACTATTAACTGGCGAACTACTTACTCTAGCTTCCCGGCA
ACAATTAATAGACTGGATGGAGGCGGATAAAGTTGCAGGACCACTTCTGCGCTCGGCCCTTCCGGCTGGC
TGGTTTATTGCTGATAAATCTGGAGCCGGTGAGCGTGGGTCTCGCGGTATCATTGCAGCACTGGGGCCAG
ATGGTAAGCCCTCCCGTATCGTAGTTATCTACACGACGGGGAGTCAGGCAACTATGGATGAACGAAATAG
ACAGATCGCTGAGATAGGTGCCTCACTGATTAAGCATTGGTAACTGTCAGACCAAGTTTACTCATATATA
CTTTAGATTGATTTAAAACTTCATTTTTAATTTAAAAGGATCTAGGTGAAGATCCTTTTTGATAATCTCA
TGACCAAAATCCCTTAACGTGAGTTTTCGTTCCACTGAGCGTCAGACCCCGTAGAAAAGATCAAAGGATC
TTCTTGAGATCCTTTTTTTCTGCGCGTAATCTGCTGCTTGCAAACAAAAAAACCACCGCTACCAGCGGTG
GTTTGTTTGCCGGATCAAGAGCTACCAACTCTTTTTCCGAAGGTAACTGGCTTCAGCAGAGCGCAGATAC
CAAATACTGTCCTTCTAGTGTAGCCGTAGTTAGGCCACCACTTCAAGAACTCTGTAGCACCGCCTACATA
CCTCGCTCTGCTAATCCTGTTACCAGTGGCTGCTGCCAGTGGCGATAAGTCGTGTCTTACCGGGTTGGAC
TCAAGACGATAGTTACCGGATAAGGCGCAGCGGTCGGGCTGAACGGGGGGTTCGTGCACACAGCCCAGCT
TGGAGCGAACGACCTACACCGAACTGAGATACCTACAGCGTGAGCTATGAGAAAGCGCCACGCTTCCCGA
AGGGAGAAAGGCGGACAGGTATCCGGTAAGCGGCAGGGTCGGAACAGGAGAGCGCACGAGGGAGCTTCCA
GGGGGAAACGCCTGGTATCTTTATAGTCCTGTCGGGTTTCGCCACCTCTGACTTGAGCGTCGATTTTTGT
GATGCTCGTCAGGGGGGCGGAGCCTATGGAAAAACGCCAGCAACGCGGCCTTTTTACGGTTCCTGGCCTT
TTGCTGGCCTTTTGCTCACATGTTCTTTCCTGCGTTATCCCCTGATTCTGTGGATAACCGTATTACCGCC
TTTGAGTGAGCTGATACCGCTCGCCGCAGCCGAACGACCGAGCGCAGCGAGTCAGTGAGCGAGGAAGCGG
AAGAGCGCCCAATACGCAAACCGCCTCTCCCCGCGCGTTGGCCGATTCATTAATGCAGCTGGCACGACAG
GTTTCCCGACTGGAAAGCGGGCAGTGAGCGCAACGCAATTAATGTGAGTTACCTCACTCATTAGGCACCC
CAGGCTTTACACTTTATGCTTCCGGCTCCTATGTTGTGTGGAATTGTGAGCGGATAACAATTTCACACAG
GAAACAGCTATGACCATGATTACGCCAAGCGCGCAATTAACCCTCACTAAAGGGAACAAAAGCTGGAGCT
CATAGCTTCAAAATGTTTCTACTCCTTTTTTACTCTTCCAGATTTTCTCGGACTCCGCGCATCGCCGTAC
CACTTCAAAACACCCAAGCACAGCATACTAAATTTCCCCTCTTTCTTCCTCTAGGGTGTCGTTAATTACC
CGTACTAAAGGTTTGGAAAAGAAAAAAGAGACCGCCTCGTTTCTTTTTCTTCGTCGAAAAAGGCAATAAA
AATTTTTATCACGTTTCTTTTTCTTGAAAATTTTTTTTTTGATTTTTTTCTCTTTCGATGACCTCCCATT
GATATTTAAGTTAATAAACGGTCTTCAATTTCTCAAGTTTCAGTTTCATTTTTCTTGTTCTATTACAACT
TTTTTTACTTCTTGCTCATTAGAAAGAAAGCATAGCAATCTAATCTAAGTTTTCTAGAACTAGTGGATCC
ATGCCAGAGTCCAGATTGCAGAGACTAGCTAATTTGAAAATAGGAACTCCGCAGCAGCTCAGACGCACCT
CCATAATAGGTACCATTGGGCCCAAGACAAATAGCTGCGAGGCCATTACTGCTCTGAGAAAAGCTGGTTT
GAACATCATTCGATTGAACTTTTCCCATGGCTCCTACGAATTCCATCAATCAGTAATCGAAAATGCTGTG
AAATCGGAACAGCAATTCCCTGGCAGGCCGCTCGCCATTGCCCTGGATACCAAGGGTCCCGAGATCAGAA
CAGGTCGCACGTTAAATGACCAAGATCTTTATATCCCCGTAGACCACCAAATGATCTTTACCACTGACGC
AAGTTTTGCAAACACCTCCAATGATAAAATCATGTATATAGACTATGCTAACCTGACAAAAGTTATCGTT
CCGGGGAGATTTATATACGTGGACGACGGGATTCTCTCTTTTAAAGTGCTCCAAATCATTGACGAATCTA
ATTTAAGGGTGCAAGCGGTAAACTCGGGTTATATCGCATCTCATAAAGGTGTTAATCTGCCTAATACCGA
CGTTGATTTGCCCCCCTTGTCCGCCAAAGACATGAAGGACTTGCAATTCGGAGTCCGCAATGGCATTCAC
ATCGTATTTGCCTCTTTCATAAGAACTTCAGAAGATGTGTTGTCTATCAGAAAAGCGTTGGGTTCTGAAG
GGCAAGATATCAAGATTATATCCAAGATAGAAAACCAGCAAGGGTTGGATAATTTTGACGAAATCCTGGA
AGTCACGGATGGTGTTATGATAGCGAGAGGCGATTTAGGAATTGAAATCCTGGCACCTGAAGTATTAGCC
ATTCAAAAAAAGCTGATTGCAAAATGTAATTTGGCGGGCAAACCTGTCATTTGCGCGACTCAGATGCTGG
ATTCAATGACACACAATCCGAGACCGACAAGGGCTGAAGTATCGGATGTGGGTAACGCTGTGTTGGATGG
TGCTGATTGTGTTATGCTTTCTGGAGAAACGGCGAAGGGTGATTATCCGGTGAATGCAGTTAATATTATG
GCGGCGACCGCTCTGATTGCTGAAAGTACTATCGCTCATTTGGCTCTTTATGACGATCTCAGAGACGCCA
CTCCCAAACCTACTTCCACTACGGAAACTGTAGCAGCTGCAGCTACCGCAGCAATCTTGGAGCAAGATGG
TAAGGCCATCGTTGTATTATCTACTACAGGGAACACGGCAAGGCTACTGTCGAAGTATAGACCAAGCTGC
CCTATCATATTAGTAACAAGACACGCAAGAACGGCAAGAATTGCGCATTTGTATAGAGGTGTTTTCCCAT
TTCTGTATGAACCGAAACGCCTAGACGACTGGGGTGAGGATGTTCATAGGCGCCTAAAGTTTGGTGTTGA
AATGGCGAGGTCTTTCGGAATGGTGGACAACGGTGATACTGTTGTTTCCATTCAAGGATTCAAAGGAGGA
GTCGGCCATTCCAATACCTTACGCATTTCTACTGTTGGTCAAGAATTCTAGGTCGACCTCGAGTCATGTA
ATTAGTTATGTCACGCTTACATTCACGCCCTCCCCCCACATCCGCTCTAACCGAAAAGGAAGGAGTTAGA
CAACCTGAAGTCTAGGTCCCTATTTATTTTTTTATAGTTATGTTAGTATTAAGAACGTTATTTATATTTC
AAATTTTTCTTTTTTTTCTGTACAGACGCGTGTACGCATGTAACATTATACTGAAAACCTTGCTTGAGAA
GGTTTTGGGACGCTCGAAGGCTTTAATTTGCGGCCGGTAC
