>Addgene plasmid #34606 | p413TEF-PYK2 | addgene partial sequence | sequence record 42501 | pBluescriptSK
GGCTGCTATTTGAAATAGGACTCCGCAGCAGCTCAGACGCACCTCCATAATAGGTACCATTGGGCCCAAG
ACAAATAGCTGCGAGGCCATTACTGCTCTGAGAAAAGCTGGTTTGAACATCATTCGATTGAACTTTTCCC
ATGGCTCCTACGAATTCCATCAATCAGTAATCGAAAATGCTGTGAAATCGGAACAGCAATTCCCTGGCAG
GCCGCTCGCCATTGCCCTGGATACCAAGGGTCCCGAGATCAGAACAGGTCGCACGTTAAATGACCAAGAT
CTTTATATCCCCGTAGACCACCAAATGATCTTTACCACTGACGCAAGTTTTGCAAACACCTCCAATGATA
AAATCATGTATATAGACTATGCTAACCTGACAAAAGTTATCGTTCCGGGGAGATTTATATACGTGGACGA
CGGGATTCTCTCTTTTAAAGTGCTCCAAATCATTGACGAATCTAATTTAAGGGTGCAAGCGGTAAACTCG
GGTTATATCGCATCTCATAAAGGTGTTAATCTGCCTAATACCGACGTTGATTTGCCCCCCTTGTCCGCCA
AAGACATGAAGGACTTGCAATTCGGAGTCCGCAATGGCATTCACATCGTATTTGCCTCTTTCATAAGAAC
TTCAGAAGATGTGTTGTCTATCAGAAAAGCGTTGGGTTCTGAAGGGCAAGATATCAAGATTATATCCAAG
ATAGAAAACCAGCAAGGGTTGGATAATTTTGACGAAATCCTGGAAGTCACGGATGGTGTTATGATAGCGA
GAGGCGATTTAGGAATTGAAATCCTGGCACCTGAAGTATTAGCCATTCAAAAAAAGCTGATTGCAAAATG
TAATTTGGCGGGCAAACCTGTCATTTGCGCGACTCAGATGCTGGATTCAATGACACACAATCCGAGACCG
ACAAGGGCTGAAGTATCGGATGTGGGGTAACGCTGTGTTGGGATG
